>Addgene plasmid #144660 | TFORF3184 | addgene full sequence | sequence record 349336 | Addgene NGS Result
GGCTCCGGTGCCCGTCAGTGGGCAGAGCGCACATCGCCCACAGTCCCCGAGAAGTTGGGGGGAGGGGTCG
GCAATTGAACCGGTGCCTAGAGAAGGTGGCGCGGGGTAAACTGGGAAAGTGATGTCGTGTACTGGCTCCG
CCTTTTTCCCGAGGGTGGGGGAGAACCGTATATAAGTGCAGTAGTCGCCGTGAACGTTCTTTTTCGCAAC
GGGTTTGCCGCCAGAACACAGGTAAGTGCCGTGTGTGGTTCCCGCGGGCCTGGCCTCTTTACGGGTTATG
GCCCTTGCGTGCCTTGAATTACTTCCACCTGGCTGCAGTACGTGATTCTTGATCCCGAGCTTCGGGTTGG
AAGTGGGTGGGAGAGTTCGAGGCCTTGCGCTTAAGGAGCCCCTTCGCCTCGTGCTTGAGTTGAGGCCTGG
CCTGGGCGCTGGGGCCGCCGCGTGCGAATCTGGTGGCACCTTCGCGCCTGTCTCGCTGCTTTCGATAAGT
CTCTAGCCATTTAAAATTTTTGATGACCTGCTGCGACGCTTTTTTTCTGGCAAGATAGTCTTGTAAATGC
GGGCCAAGATCTGCACACTGGTATTTCGGTTTTTGGGGCCGCGGGCGGCGACGGGGCCCGTGCGTCCCAG
CGCACATGTTCGGCGAGGCGGGGCCTGCGAGCGCGGCCACCGAGAATCGGACGGGGGTAGTCTCAAGCTG
GCCGGCCTGCTCTGGTGCCTGGCCTCGCGCCGCCGTGTATCGCCCCGCCCTGGGCGGCAAGGCTGGCCCG
GTCGGCACCAGTTGCGTGAGCGGAAAGATGGCCGCTTCCCGGCCCTGCTGCAGGGAGCTCAAAATGGAGG
ACGCGGCGCTCGGGAGAGCGGGCGGGTGAGTCACCCACACAAAGGAAAAGGGCCTTTCCGTCCTCAGCCG
TCGCTTCATGTGACTCCACGGAGTACCGGGCGCCGTCCAGGCACCTCGATTAGTTCTCGAGCTTTTGGAG
TACGTCGTCTTTAGGTTGGGGGGAGGGGTTTTATGCGATGGAGTTTCCCCACACTGAGTGGGTGGAGACT
GAAGTTAGGCCAGCTTGGCACTTGATGTAATTCTCCTTGGAATTTGCCCTTTTTGAGTTTGGATCTTGGT
TCATTCTCAAGCCTCAGACAGTGGTTCAAAGTTTTTTTCTTCCATTTCAGGTGTCGTGAGGCTAGCATCG
ATTGATCAACAAGTTTGTACAAAAAAGTTGGCATGGCCGAGACTGACCCCAAGACCGTGCAGGACCTCAC
CTCGGTGGTGCAGACACTCCTGCAGCAGATGCAAGATAAATTTCAGACCATGTCTGACCAGATCATTGGG
AGAATTGATGATATGAGTAGTCGCATTGATGATCTGGAAAAGAATATCGCGGACCTCATGACACAGGCTG
GGGTGGAAGAACTGGAAAGTGAAAACAAGATACCTGCCACGCAAAAGAGTTGCCCAACTTTCTTGTACAA
AGTGGTTGATATCGGTAAGCCTATCCCTAACCCTCTCCTCGGTCTCGATTCTACGTAGTAATGAACTAGT
CCGTAACTTGAAAGTATTTCGATTTCTTGGCTTTATATATCTTGTGGAAAGGACGATGGCGCATCCTAAA
GTGTAAGATTACGCGTTAAGTCGACAATCAACCTCTGGATTACAAAATTTGTGAAAGATTGACTGGTATT
CTTAACTATGTTGCTCCTTTTACGCTATGTGGATACGCTGCTTTAATGCCTTTGTATCATGCTATTGCTT
CCCGTATGGCTTTCATTTTCTCCTCCTTGTATAAATCCTGGTTGCTGTCTCTTTATGAGGAGTTGTGGCC
CGTTGTCAGGCAACGTGGCGTGGTGTGCACTGTGTTTGCTGACGCAACCCCCACTGGTTGGGGCATTGCC
ACCACCTGTCAGCTCCTTTCCGGGACTTTCGCTTTCCCCCTCCCTATTGCCACGGCGGAACTCATCGCCG
CCTGCCTTGCCCGCTGCTGGACAGGGGCTCGGCTGTTGGGCACTGACAATTCCGTGGTGTTGTCGGGGAA
ATCATCGTCCTTTCCTTGGCTGCTCGCCTGTGTTGCCACCTGGATTCTGCGCGGGACGTCCTTCTGCTAC
GTCCCTTCGGCCCTCAATCCAGCGGACCTTCCTTCCCGCGGCCTGCTGCCGGCTCTGCGGCCTCTTCCGC
GTCTTCGCCTTCGCCCTCAGACGAGTCGGATCTCCCTTTGGGCCGCCTCCCCGCGTCGACTTTAAGACCA
ATGACTTACAAGGCAGCTGTAGATCTTAGCCACTTTTTAAAAGAAAAGGGGGGACTGGAAGGGCTAATTC
ACTCCCAACGAAGACAAGATCTGCTTTTTGCTTGTACTGGGTCTCTCTGGTTAGACCAGATCTGAGCCTG
GGAGCTCTCTGGCTAACTAGGGAACCCACTGCTTAAGCCTCAATAAAGCTTGCCTTGAGTGCTTCAAGTA
GTGTGTGCCCGTCTGTTGTGTGACTCTGGTAACTAGAGATCCCTCAGACCCTTTTAGTCAGTGTGGAAAA
TCTCTAGCAGTACGTATAGTAGTTCATGTCATCTTATTATTCAGTATTTATAACTTGCAAAGAAATGAAT
ATCAGAGAGTGAGAGGAACTTGTTTATTGCAGCTTATAATGGTTACAAATAAAGCAATAGCATCACAAAT
TTCACAAATAAAGCATTTTTTTCACTGCATTCTAGTTGTGGTTTGTCCAAACTCATCAATGTATCTTATC
ATGTCTGGCTCTAGCTATCCCGCCCCTAACTCCGCCCATCCCGCCCCTAACTCCGCCCAGTTCCGCCCAT
TCTCCGCCCCATGGCTGACTAATTTTTTTTATTTATGCAGAGGCCGAGGCCGCCTCGGCCTCTGAGCTAT
TCCAGAAGTAGTGAGGAGGCTTTTTTGGAGGCCTAGGGACGTACCCAATTCGCCCTATAGTGAGTCGTAT
TACGCGCGCTCACTGGCCGTCGTTTTACAACGTCGTGACTGGGAAAACCCTGGCGTTACCCAACTTAATC
GCCTTGCAGCACATCCCCCTTTCGCCAGCTGGCGTAATAGCGAAGAGGCCCGCACCGATCGCCCTTCCCA
ACAGTTGCGCAGCCTGAATGGCGAATGGG
[124 nt withheld, positions 3110-3233]
C
[91 nt withheld, positions 3235-3325]
A
[49 nt withheld, positions 3327-3375]
CCTTTGACGTTGGAGTCCACGTTCTTT
[37 nt withheld, positions 3403-3439]
ACCCTATCTCGGTCTATTCTTTTGATTTATAAGGGATTTTGCCGATTTCGGCCTATTGGTTAAAAAATGA
GCTGATTTAACAAAAATTTAACGCGAATTTTAACAAAATATTAACGCTTACAATTTAGGTGGCACTTTTC
GGGGAAATGTGCGCGGAACCCCTATTTGTTTATTTTTCTAAATACATTCAAATATGTATCCGCTCATGAG
ACAATAACCCTGATAAATGCTTCAATAATATTGAAAAAGGAAGAGTATGAGTATTCAACATTTCCGTGTC
GCCCTTATTCCCTTTTTTGCGGCATTTTGCCTTCCTGTTTTTGCTCACCCAGAAACGCTGGTGAAAGTAA
AAGATGCTGAAGATCAGTTGGGTGCACGAGTGGGTTACATCGAACTGGATCTCAACAGCGGTAAGATCCT
TGAGAGTTTTCGCCCCGAAGAACGTTTTCCAATGATGAGCACTTTTAAAGTTCTGCTATGTGGCGCGGTA
TTATCCCGTATTGACGCCGGGCAAGAGCAACTCGGTCGCCGCATACACTATTCTCAGAATGACTTGGTTG
AGTACTCACCAGTCACAGAAAAGCATCTTACGGATGGCATGACAGTAAGAGAATTATGCAGTGCTGCCAT
AACCATGAGTGATAACACTGCGGCCAACTTACTTCTGACAACGATCGGAGGACCGAAGGAGCTAACCGCT
TTTTTGCACAACATGGGGGATCATGTAACTCGCCTTGATCGTTGGGAACCGGAGCTGAATGAAGCCATAC
CAAACGACGAGCGTGACACCACGATGCCTGTAGCAATGGCAACAACGTTGCGCAAACTATTAACTGGCGA
ACTACTTACTCTAGCTTCCCGGCAACAATTAATAGACTGGATGGAGGCGGATAAAGTTGCAGGACCACTT
CTGCGCTCGGCCCTTCCGGCTGGCTGGTTTATTGCTGATAAATCTGGAGCCGGTGAGCGTGGGTCTCGCG
GTATCATTGCAGCACTGGGGCCAGATGGTAAGCCCTCCCGTATCGTAGTTATCTACACGACGGGGAGTCA
GGCAACTATGGATGAACGAAATAGACAGATCGCTGAGATAGGTGCCTCACTGATTAAGCATTGGTAACTG
TCAGACCAAGTTTACTCATATATACTTTAGATTGATTTAAAACTTCATTTTTAATTTAAAAGGATCTAGG
TGAAGATCCTTTTTGATAATCTCATGACCAAAATCCCTTAACGTGAGTTTTCGTTCCACTGAGCGTCAGA
CCCCGTAGAAAAGATCAAAGGATCTTCTTGAGATCCTTTTTTTCTGCGCGTAATCTGCTGCTTGCAAACA
AAAAAACCACCGCTACCAGCGGTGGTTTGTTTGCCGGATCAAGAGCTACCAACTCTTTTTCCGAAGGTAA
CTGGCTTCAGCAGAGCGCAGATACCAAATACTGTTCTTCTAGTGTAGCCGTAGTTAGGCCACCACTTCAA
GAACTCTGTAGCACCGCCTACATACCTCGCTCTGCTAATCCTGTTACCAGTGGCTGCTGCCAGTGGCGAT
AAGTCGTGTCTTACCGGGTTGGACTCAAGACGATAGTTACCGGATAAGGCGCAGCGGTCGGGCTGAACGG
GGGGTTCGTGCACACAGCCCAGCTTGGAGCGAACGACCTACACCGAACTGAGATACCTACAGCGTGAGCT
ATGAGAAAGCGCCACGCTTCCCGAAGGGAGAAAGGCGGACAGGTATCCGGTAAGCGGCAGGGTCGGAACA
GGAGAGCGCACGAGGGAGCTTCCAGGGGGAAACGCCTGGTATCTTTATAGTCCTGTCGGGTTTCGCCACC
TCTGACTTGAGCGTCGATTTTTGTGATGCTCGTCAGGGGGGCGGAGCCTATGGAAAAACGCCAGCAACGC
GGCCTTTTTACGGTTCCTGGCCTTTTGCTGGCCTTTTGCTCACATGTTCTTTCCTGCGTTATCCCCTGAT
TCTGTGGATAACCGTATTACCGCCTTTGAGTGAGCTGATACCGCTCGCCGCAGCCGAACGACCGAGCGCA
GCGAGTCAGTGAGCGAGGAAGCGGAAGAGCGCCCAATACGCAAACCGCCTCTCCCCGCGCGTTGGCCGAT
TCATTAATGCAGCTGGCACGACAGGTTTCCCGACTGGAAAGCGGGCAGTGAGCGCAACGCAATTAATGTG
AGTTAGCTCACTCATTAGGCACCCCAGGCTTTACACTTTATGCTTCCGGCTCGTATGTTGTGTGGAATTG
TGAGCGGATAACAATTTCACACAGGAAACAGCTATGACCATGATTACGCCAAGCGCGCAATTAACCCTCA
CTAAAGGGAACAAAAGCTGGAGCTGCAAGCTTAATGTAGTCTTATGCAATACTCTTGTAGTCTTGCAACA
TGGTAACGATGAGTTAGCAACATGCCTTACAAGGAGAGAAAAAGCACCGTGCATGCCGATTGGTGGAAGT
AAGGTGGTACGATCGTGCCTTATTAGGAAGGCAACAGACGGGTCTGACATGGATTGGACGAACCACTGAA
TTGCCGCATTGCAGAGATATTGTATTTAAGTGCCTAGCTCGATACATAAACGGGTCTCTCTGGTTAGACC
AGATCTGAGCCTGGGAGCTCTCTGGCTAACTAGGGAACCCACTGCTTAAGCCTCAATAAAGCTTGCCTTG
AGTGCTTCAAGTAGTGTGTGCCCGTCTGTTGTGTGACTCTGGTAACTAGAGATCCCTCAGACCCTTTTAG
TCAGTGTGGAAAATCTCTAGCAGTGGCGCCCGAACAGGGACTTGAAAGCGAAAGGGAAACCAGAGGAGCT
CTCTCGACGCAGGACTCGGCTTGCTGAAGCGCGCACGGCAAGAGGCGAGGGGCGGCGACTGGTGAGTACG
CCAAAAATTTTGACTAGCGGAGGCTAGAAGGAGAGAGATGGGTGCGAGAGCGTCAGTATTAAGCGGGGGA
GAATTAGATCGCGATGGGAAAAAATTCGGTTAAGGCCAGGGGGAAAGAAAAAATATAAATTAAAACATAT
AGTATGGGCAAGCAGGGAGCTAGAACGATTCGCAGTTAATCCTGGCCTGTTAGAAACATCAGAAGGCTGT
AGACAAATACTGGGACAGCTACAACCATCCCTTCAGACAGGATCAGAAGAACTTAGATCATTATATAATA
CAGTAGCAACCCTCTATTGTGTGCATCAAAGGATAGAGATAAAAGACACCAAGGAAGCTTTAGACAAGAT
AGAGGAAGAGCAAAACAAAAGTAAGACCACCGCACAGCAAGCGGCCGCTGATCTTCAGACCTGGAGGAGG
AGATATGAGGGACAATTGGAGAAGTGAATTATATAAATATAAAGTAGTAAAAATTGAACCATTAGGAGTA
GCACCCACCAAGGCAAAGAGAAGAGTGGTGCAGAGAGAAAAAAGAGCAGTGGGAATAGGAGCTTTGTTCC
TTGGGTTCTTGGGAGCAGCAGGAAGCACTATGGGCGCAGCGTCAATGACGCTGACGGTACAGGCCAGACA
ATTATTGTCTGGTATAGTGCAGCAGCAGAACAATTTGCTGAGGGCTATTGAGGCGCAACAGCATCTGTTG
CAACTCACAGTCTGGGGCATCAAGCAGCTCCAGGCAAGAATCCTGGCTGTGGAAAGATACCTAAAGGATC
AACAGCTCCTGGGGATTTGGGGTTGCTCTGGAAAACTCATTTGCACCACTGCTGTGCCTTGGAATGCTAG
TTGGAGTAATAAATCTCTGGAACAGATTTGGAATCACACGACCTGGATGGAGTGGGACAGAGAAATTAAC
AATTACACAAGCTTAATACACTCCTTAATTGAAGAATCGCAAAACCAGCAAGAAAAGAATGAACAAGAAT
TATTGGAATTAGATAAATGGGCAAGTTTGTGGAATTGGTTTAACATAACAAATTGGCTGTGGTATATAAA
ATTATTCATAATGATAGTAGGAGGCTTGGTAGGTTTAAGAATAGTTTTTGCTGTACTTTCTATAGTGAAT
AGAGTTAGGCAGGGATATTCACCATTATCGTTTCAGACCCACCTCCCAACCCCGAGGGGACCCATGCATT
GCATCTCAATTAGTCAGCAACCAGGTGTGGAAAGTCCCCAGGCTCCCCAGCAGGCAGAAGTATGCAAAGC
ATGCGTCTCAATTAGTCAGCAACCATAGTCCCGCCCCTAACTCCGCCCATCCCGCCCCTAACTCCGCCCA
GTTCCGCCCATTCTCCGCCCCATGGCTGACTAATTTTTTTTATTTATGCAGAGGCCGAGGCCGCCTCGGC
CTCTGAGCTATTCCAGAAGTAGTGAGGAGGCTTTTTTGGAGGCCTAGGCTTTTGCAAAAAGCTTTCTAGA
GGTACCACCGGAGCTTACCATGACCGAGTACAAGCCCACGGTGCGCCTCGCCACCCGCGACGACGTCCCC
AGGGCCGTACGCACCCTCGCCGCCGCGTTCGCCGACTACCCCGCCACGCGCCACACCGTCGATCCGGACC
GCCACATCGAGCGGGTCACCGAGCTGCAAGAACTCTTCCTCACGCGCGTCGGGCTCGACATCGGCAAGGT
GTGGGTCGCGGACGACGGCGCCGCCGTGGCGGTCTGGACCACGCCGGAGAGCGTCGAAGCGGGGGCGGTG
TTCGCCGAGATCGGCCCGCGCATGGCCGAGTTGAGCGGTTCCCGGCTGGCCGCGCAGCAACAGATGGAAG
GCCTCCTGGCGCCGCACCGGCCCAAGGAGCCCGCGTGGTTCCTGGCCACCGTCGGCGTCTCGCCCGACCA
CCAGGGCAAGGGTCTGGGCAGCGCCGTCGTGCTCCCCGGAGTGGAGGCGGCCGAGCGCGCCGGGGTGCCC
GCCTTCCTGGAGACCTCCGCGCCCCGCAACCTCCCCTTCTACGAGCGGCTCGGCTTCACCGTCACCGCCG
ACGTCGAGGTGCCCGAAGGACCGCGCACCTGGTGCATGACCCGCAAGCCCGGTGCCAGTTAACGAATTCT
AGATCTTGAGACAAATGGCAGTATTCATCCACAATTTTAAAAGAAAAGGGGGGATTGGGGGGTACAGTGC
AGGGGAAAGAATAGTAGACATAATAGCAACAGACATACAAACTAAAGAATTACAAAAACAAATTACAAAA
ATTCAAAATTTTCGGGTTTATTACAGGGACAGCAGAGATCCACTTTGGCGCCGGCTCGAGGCCTGCAGGT
GCAAAGATGGATAAAGTTTTAAACAGAGAGGAATCTTTGCAGCTAATGGACCTTCTAGGTCTTGAAAGGA
GTGGGAATT
Features (pLannotate 1.2.2; 34 found; start..end, strand, type, name):
      1..1179    +  promoter       EF-1α promoter: strong constitutive promoter for human elongation factor EF-1α
   1200..1217    +  protein_bind   attB1 (fragment): mutant version of attB; core recombination site for the Gateway® BP reaction BP Clonase™
   1223..1450    +  CDS            HSBP1: HSBP1_HUMAN - Also known as HSF1BP. Experimental evidence at protein level: Swiss-Prot protein existence level 1. Negative regulator of the heat shock response. Negatively affects HSF1 DNA-binding activity. May have a role in the suppression of the activation of the stress response during the aging process. From Homo sapiens (Human).
   1453..1476    -  protein_bind   attB2: mutant version of attB; recombination site for the Gateway® BP reaction BP Clonase™
   1484..1525    +  CDS            V5 tag: epitope tag from simian virus 5
   1541..1594    +  promoter       U6 promoter (fragment): RNA polymerase III promoter for human U6 snRNA
   1636..2224    +  misc_feature   WPRE: woodchuck hepatitis virus posttranscriptional regulatory element
   2275..2294    +  misc_feature   cPPT/CTS (fragment): central polypurine tract and central termination sequence of HIV-1
   2296..2529    +  LTR            3' LTR (ΔU3): self-inactivating 3' long terminal repeat (LTR) from HIV-1
   2607..2728    +  polyA_signal   SV40 poly(A) signal: SV40 polyadenylation signal
   2768..2903    +  rep_origin     SV40 ori: SV40 origin of replication
   2924..2942    -  promoter       T7 promoter: promoter for bacteriophage T7 RNA polymerase
   2950..3105    +  CDS            lacZα (fragment): LacZα fragment of β-galactosidase; lacZ fragment
   3110..3538    +  rep_origin     f1 ori (sequence partly withheld): f1 bacteriophage origin of replication; arrow indicates direction of (+) strand synthesis
   3591..3695    +  promoter       AmpR promoter: bla
   3696..4556    +  CDS            AmpR: β-lactamase; bla; confers resistance to ampicillin, carbenicillin, and related antibiotics
   4727..5315    +  rep_origin     ori: high-copy-number ColE1/pMB1/pBR322/pUC origin of replication
   5498..5590    +  CDS            lacI (fragment): lac repressor; lacI; The lac repressor binds to the lac operator to inhibit transcription in E. coli. This inhibition can be relieved by adding lactose or isopropyl-β-D-thiogalactopyranoside (IPTG).
   5603..5624    +  protein_bind   CAP binding site: CAP binding activates transcription in the presence of cAMP. E. coli catabolite activator protein
   5639..5669    +  promoter       lac promoter: promoter for the E. coli lac operon
   5677..5693    +  protein_bind   lac operator: The lac repressor binds to the lac operator to inhibit transcription in E. coli. This inhibition can be relieved by adding lactose or isopropyl-β-D-thiogalactopyranoside (IPTG). lac repressor encoded by lacI
   5738..5756    +  promoter       T3 promoter: promoter for bacteriophage T3 RNA polymerase
   5784..6010    +  promoter       RSV promoter: Rous sarcoma virus enhancer/promoter
   6011..6191    +  LTR            5' LTR (truncated): truncated 5' long terminal repeat (LTR) from HIV-1
   6238..6363    +  misc_feature   HIV-1 Ψ: packaging signal of human immunodeficiency virus type 1
   6347..6710    +  CDS            HIV-1 gag (fragment): gag protein from human immunodeficiency virus 1; gag
   6856..7089    +  misc_feature   RRE: The Rev response element (RRE) of HIV-1 allows for Rev-dependent mRNA export from the nucleus to the cytoplasm.
   7466..7492    +  CDS            Rev (fragment): human immunodeficiency virus 1 (HIV-1) Rev protein; rev; enhances nuclear export of unspliced and incompletely spliced viral mRNAs
   7499..7522    +  promoter       SV40 promoter (fragment): SV40 early promoter
   7523..7594    +  promoter       SV40 promoter (fragment): SV40 enhancer and early promoter
   7618..7753    +  rep_origin     SV40 ori: SV40 origin of replication
   7799..8395    +  CDS            PuroR (fragment): puromycin N-acetyltransferase; pac from Streptomyces; confers resistance to puromycin
   8444..8561    +  misc_feature   cPPT/CTS: central polypurine tract and central termination sequence of HIV-1
   8626..8692    +  CDS            small t antigen (fragment): SV40 (simian virus 40) small t antigen
