[The description below was written by a language model from this plasmid's Addgene catalogue record and pLannotate feature annotations shown in this document.]
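Description:
TFORF3184 is a third-generation-style, self-inactivating lentiviral expression plasmid built on the pLX_TRC317 backbone, one member of a barcoded collection of transcription factor open reading frames. It is maintained in E. coli through a high-copy ColE1/pUC-type origin with ampicillin selection (AmpR), and also carries an f1 origin and remnants of lac and phage promoter sequences from the cloning backbone. The depositor warns that the plasmid can recombine, as is common for LTR-containing vectors, and recommends checking several colonies.

The viral genome is transcribed from an RSV promoter fused to a truncated HIV-1 5' LTR, followed by the Ψ packaging signal, a partial gag sequence, the RRE for Rev-dependent nuclear export, and a cPPT/CTS, and ends in a ΔU3 3' LTR that inactivates LTR promoter activity after integration. Within this unit, an SV40 promoter drives puromycin N-acetyltransferase for selection of transduced mammalian cells. A separate EF-1α promoter drives the human HSBP1 coding sequence (a negative regulator of the heat shock response acting on HSF1). The ORF was introduced by Gateway cloning and is flanked by attB1 and attB2 sites, with a C-terminal V5 epitope tag for detection. A WPRE downstream enhances transcript expression.

According to the record, each ORF in the collection is paired with a unique 24-bp barcode, so the transcription factor can be identified in pooled overexpression screens. The barcode is not annotated in the feature table, although a short U6 promoter fragment lies between the V5 tag and the WPRE. The construct is intended for producing lentivirus to overexpress HSBP1 in mammalian cells, individually or as part of pooled screens of directed differentiation.
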