Addgene plasmid #144660: TFORF3184
Purpose: Lentiviral vector for overexpressing transcription factor ORFs with unique 24-bp barcodes. Barcodes facilitate identification of transcription factors in pooled screens.
Depositing lab: Feng Zhang. Depositing organization: Broad Institute. Publication: A transcription factor atlas of directed differentiation. Joung J, Ma S, Tay T, Geiger-Schuller KR, Kirchgatterer PC, Verdine VK, Guo B, Arias-Garcia MA, Allen WE, Singh A, Kuksenko O, Abudayyeh OO, Gootenberg JS, Fu Z, Macrae RK, Buenrostro JD, Regev A, Zhang F. Cell. 2023 Jan 5;186(1):209-229.e26. doi: 10.1016/j.cell.2022.11.026. PubMed 36608654.
Backbone
  Vector backbone: pLX_TRC317
  Backbone manufacturer: Broad Institute Genetic Perturbation Platform
  Backbone size w/o insert (bp): 8264
  Vector type: Mammalian Expression, Lentiviral
  Selectable markers: Puromycin
Growth in bacteria
  Bacterial resistance: Ampicillin, 100 μg/mL
  Growth temperature: 37°C
  Growth strain: NEB Stable
  Copy number: High Copy
Gene/Insert
  Gene/Insert name: HSBP1
  Species: H. sapiens (human)
  Insert size (bp): 434
  Entrez Gene: HSBP1 (a.k.a. NPC-A-13)
  Promoter: EF1a
  Tag / fusion protein: V5 (C terminal on insert)
  Cloning method: Gateway Cloning
  Sequencing primers: 5′ GGGTGGAGACTGAAGTTAGGCCAG; 3′ CACATAGCGTAAAAGGAGCAACATAG
Resource information
  A portion of this plasmid was derived from a plasmid made by: Broad Institute Genetic Perturbation Platform
Terms and licenses: Academic/Nonprofit Terms; Industry Terms: Not Available to Industry
Depositor comments: NM_001537.3 Please test multiple small colonies in case of plasmid recombination. To make this collection available in a timely manner, a portion of this collection was not fully sequenced by Addgene. If an Addgene verified full plasmid sequence is not available, please contact us prior to placing an order to request the full sequence.
How to cite: TFORF3184 was a gift from Feng Zhang (Addgene plasmid # 144660 ; http://n2t.net/addgene:144660 ; RRID:Addgene_144660)
