>Addgene plasmid #144660 | TFORF3184 | depositor partial sequence | sequence record 286095 | Insert
ATCGATTGATCAACAAGTTTGTACAAAAAAGTTGGCATGGCCGAGACTGACCCCAAGACCGTGCAGGACC
TCACCTCGGTGGTGCAGACACTCCTGCAGCAGATGCAAGATAAATTTCAGACCATGTCTGACCAGATCAT
TGGGAGAATTGATGATATGAGTAGTCGCATTGATGATCTGGAAAAGAATATCGCGGACCTCATGACACAG
GCTGGGGTGGAAGAACTGGAAAGTGAAAACAAGATACCTGCCACGCAAAAGAGTTGCCCAACTTTCTTGT
ACAAAGTGGTTGATATCGGTAAGCCTATCCCTAACCCTCTCCTCGGTCTCGATTCTACGTAGTAATGAAC
TAGTCCGTAACTTGAAAGTATTTCGATTTCTTGGCTTTATATATCTTGTGGAAAGGACGATGGCGCATCC
TAAAGTGTAAGATT
