>Addgene plasmid #144660 | TFORF3184 | depositor partial sequence | sequence record 286096 | Barcode
TGGCGCATCCTAAAGTGTAAGATT
